Addgene plasmid #33319: pSG5-FLAG-CaMKKbeta rat S572A
Depositing lab: Anthony Means. Depositing organization: Duke University. Publication: Ca2+/Calmodulin-dependent Protein Kinase Kinase {beta} Is Regulated by Multisite Phosphorylation. Green MF, Scott JW, Steel R, Oakhill JS, Kemp BE, Means AR. J Biol Chem. 2011 Aug 12;286(32):28066-79. Epub 2011 Jun 13. 10.1074/jbc.M111.251504 PubMed 21669867.
Backbone
  Vector backbone: pSG5
  Backbone manufacturer: Stratagene
  Backbone size w/o insert (bp): 4100
  Modifications to backbone: Added blunt end cloning site which was lost during cloning.
  Vector type: Mammalian Expression
Growth in bacteria
  Bacterial resistance: Ampicillin, 100 μg/mL
  Growth temperature: 37°C
  Growth strain: DH5alpha
  Copy number: Unknown
Gene/Insert
  Gene/Insert name: Calcium/Calmodulin dependent protein kinase kinase beta (alt names: CaMKKbeta; CaMKK2)
  Species: R. norvegicus (rat)
  Insert size (bp): 1700
  Mutation: S571A
  GenBank ID: NM_031338
  Entrez Gene: Camkk2
  Promoter: SV40
  Tag / fusion protein: FLAG (N terminal on insert)
  Cloning method: Restriction Enzyme; 5′ cloning site None (destroyed during cloning); 3′ cloning site None (destroyed during cloning)
  Sequencing primers: 5′ T7
Terms and licenses: Academic/Nonprofit Terms; Industry Terms: Not Available to Industry
Depositor comments: Please note that, according to NCBI numbering, the mutation is actually S571A.
How to cite: pSG5-FLAG-CaMKKbeta rat S572A was a gift from Anthony Means (Addgene plasmid # 33319 ; http://n2t.net/addgene:33319 ; RRID:Addgene_33319)
