[The description below was written by a language model from this plasmid's Addgene catalogue record.]
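Description:
pSG5-FLAG-CaMKKbeta rat S572A is a mammalian expression plasmid built on the Stratagene pSG5 backbone (about 4.1 kb without insert). It is propagated in E. coli under ampicillin selection; the copy number is recorded as unknown, and no mammalian selection marker is listed, which fits use in transient transfection. The backbone was modified by adding a blunt-end cloning site, and this site was lost when the insert was introduced, so neither the 5′ nor the 3′ cloning junction can be recut. The use of a T7 primer for 5′ sequencing indicates a T7 priming site upstream of the insert.

The payload is an approximately 1.7 kb cDNA for rat (R. norvegicus) calcium/calmodulin-dependent protein kinase kinase beta (CaMKKbeta, CaMKK2; gene Camkk2). It is expressed from the SV40 promoter and carries an N-terminal FLAG epitope tag for detection or immunoprecipitation of the expressed protein. The coding sequence has a serine-to-alanine substitution, which removes a potential phosphoacceptor residue. The numbering differs within the record: the plasmid name says S572A, but the mutation field and the depositor's comment state that under NCBI numbering the change is S571A. Both labels refer to the same residue.

The associated publication concerns regulation of CaMKKbeta by multisite phosphorylation. The construct is therefore best understood as a non-phosphorylatable point mutant, to be expressed in mammalian cells and compared with wild-type or other site mutants when assessing how phosphorylation at this serine affects the kinase. No feature table was supplied, so other backbone elements cannot be confirmed from the record.
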