>Addgene plasmid #33319 | pSG5-FLAG-CaMKKbeta rat S572A | addgene partial sequence | sequence record 43291 | T7
ATGGACTACAAGGACGACGATGACAAAGCTAGCTCATTATGTGTCTCTAGCCAGCCCACCAGCGACCGGG
CAGCCCCCCAGGATGAGCTGGGAAGCGGGGGTGTCAGCCGGGAAAGCCAGAAGCCCTGCGAGGCACTGCG
GGGACTCTCATCCTTAAGCATCCACTTGGGCATGGAATCCTTCATCGTGGTCACCGAGTGTGAACCAGGC
CGGGGCGTGGACCTCAGCCTGGCCAGAGACCAACCTCTGGAGGCCGATGGCCAGGAACTCCCTCTGGATG
CCTCGGAACCTGAGTCACGGTCCCTGCTTTCTGGTCGCAAGATGTCCCTCCAGGAGCGGTCCCAGGGCGG
GCTGGCGTCCAGCAGCAGCCTGGACATGAATGGACGCTGCATCTGCCCATCCCTGTCCTACTCACCAGCC
AGCTCCCCACAGTCCTCTCCCCGGATGCCCCGGCGGCCCACAGTGGAGTCGCACCACGTCTCCATCACGG
GTTTGCAGGACTGTGTGCAGCTGAATCAGTACACGCTGAAGGATGAAATTGGAAAGGGCTCCTATGGCGT
TGTCAAGCTGGCCTACAATGAAAATGACAATACTTATTATGCAATGAAAGTGCTGTCCAAAAAGAAGCTG
ATCCGACAGGCCGGCTTTCCACGTCGCCCCCCACCTCGAGGTACTCGCCCAGCTCCAGGGGGCTGCATCC
AGCCCAGGGGCCCCATCGAGCAGGTGTATCAGGAAATTGCCATCCTCAAGAAGCTGGATCACCCCAACGT
GGTGAAGCTGGTGGAGGTCCTGGATGACCCTAACGAGGACCATCTGTACATGGTGTTTGAACTGGTCAAC
CA
