>Addgene plasmid #33319 | pSG5-FLAG-CaMKKbeta rat S572A | addgene partial sequence | sequence record 43292 | SV40pA-R 5'-GAAATTTGTGATGCTATTGC-3'
TTCTGCTTTAATAAGATCAAGCTTATCTACCCCTAGATGCATGCTCGAGTTTTTTTTTTTTTTTTTTTTT
TTTTTTTTTTTTTTTCTTTGTCCCCTTAAACAACAAAGGGAGAGAAAAAAAAAAAAAAAAAAAACCACAA
AAAAAACAACAGCAACAACAAAAAAAAACAAAAACAAAAACAAAAAACTGATAACCAAAAATGACAGTCA
AGGCTCTACACACGTGCTTGGTTTCCGTAGGACATGCTGCTATGGAAACCCAGGGGGCAGCACCCCCGTG
CAGGGCCACACAGCCAGGCATGCGAGGTCAGGGGGTCCGCGCAGCTACTCCGGCTCCATGGCCTCCTCGG
GCTGCTGTGGAGGCGTGCGTGGCGGGGCGCCAGGGGCCGGANCCCCGCAACTTTCCACGCAGGGACCACC
TTTCACAAAAGCACTTCCTCCTCCCCCACAGGGGCTGGCTCTGGGCCCCGGAGGCTGTCTTCCCTGCCTT
GCTTCCTTGGGCTCAAACAAGGGCTCCCACTCCCTGGTTGGTTTTTTGGTGAGCAGGTTTCCGGGTGCTG
ACAAGGAACGCTCCTCCCGCCGGCTACCTTCAAATGGGTTCCCAAAAAACCGTTTCCGAATCATGGTCTT
CACTAGGATCACAGTTGCCAGGCTGGGAATGTGTTTGACTGAATTCTCGACCTCCTCTTCGGTCACCTCG
ACCAGTGTGCAGTTCTCGTCCTCCGACGGCAGTGGCTCGGCCCCGTGCCTCGTGACCCAAGGGTGC
