>Addgene plasmid #33319 | pSG5-FLAG-CaMKKbeta rat S572A | addgene partial sequence | sequence record 45147 | SV40pA-R 5'-GAAATTTGTGATGCTATTGC-3'
GCTGCATAAACAAGTTCTGCTTTAATAAGATCAAGCTTATCTACCCCTAGATGCATGCTCGAGTTTTTTT
TTTTTTTTTTTTTTTTTTTTTTTTTTTTTCTTTGTCCCCTTAGACAACAAAGGGAGAGAAAAAAAAAGAA
AAGAAAAACCACAAGAAAAACAACAGCAACAACAAAAAGAAACAAAAACAAAAACAAAAAACTGATAACC
AGAGATGACAGTCAAGGCTCTACACACGTGCTTGGTTTCCGTAGGACATGCTGCTATGGAAACGCAGGGT
GCAGCAGCCCCGTGCAGGGCCACACAGCCAGGCATGCGAGGTCAGGTGGTCCGCGCAGCTACTCCGGCTC
CATGGCCTCCTCGGGCTGCTGTGGAGGCGTGCGTGGCGGGGCGCCAGGGGCCGGAGCCCCGCAACTTTCC
ACGCAGGGACCACCTTTCACAAGAGCACTTCCTCCTCCCCCACAGGGGCTGGCTCTGGGCCCCGGAGGCT
GTCTTCGCTGCCTTGCTTCCTTGGGCTCAGACAAGGGCTCCCACTCCCTGGTTGGTTTTTTGGTGAGCAG
GTTTCCGGGTGCTGACAAGGAACGCTCCTCCCGCCGGCTACCTTCAAATGGGTTCCCAAAAGACCGTTTC
CGAATCATGGTCTTCACTAGGATCACAGTTGCCAGGCTGGGAATGTGTTTGACTGAATTCTCGACCTCCT
CTTCGGTCACCTCGACCAGTGTGCAGTTCTCGTCCTCCGACGGCAGTGGCTCGGCCCCGTGCCTCGTGAC
CCAAGGGTGCAGCTTGATTTCAGGT
